Addgene plasmid #35062: IFI16-(192-393)-HinA (pcDNA3-FLAG)
Depositing lab: Cheryl Arrowsmith. Depositing organization: University Health Network. Publication: Interferon-inducible protein 16: insight into the interaction with tumor suppressor p53. Liao JC, Lam R, Brazda V, Duan S, Ravichandran M, Ma J, Xiao T, Tempel W, Zuo X, Wang YX, Chirgadze NY, Arrowsmith CH. Structure. 2011 Mar 9;19(3):418-29. 10.1016/j.str.2010.12.015 PubMed 21397192.
Backbone
  Vector backbone: pcDNA3-FLAG
  Backbone manufacturer: Invitrogen
  Backbone size w/o insert (bp): 5400
  Vector type: Mammalian Expression
Growth in bacteria
  Bacterial resistance: Ampicillin, 100 μg/mL
  Growth temperature: 37°C
  Growth strain: DH5alpha
  Copy number: High Copy
Gene/Insert
  Gene/Insert name: IFI16-(192-393)-HinA
  Species: H. sapiens (human)
  Insert size (bp): 603
  Mutation: Contains HinA domain: aa 192-393
  Entrez Gene: IFI16 (a.k.a. IFNGIP1, PYHIN2)
  Promoter: CMV
  Tag / fusion protein: FLAG (N terminal on backbone)
  Cloning method: Restriction Enzyme; 5′ cloning site BamHI (not destroyed); 3′ cloning site XbaI (not destroyed)
  Sequencing primers: 5′ CMV-Fwd
Terms and licenses: Academic/Nonprofit Terms; Industry Terms: Not Available to Industry
How to cite: IFI16-(192-393)-HinA (pcDNA3-FLAG) was a gift from Cheryl Arrowsmith (Addgene plasmid # 35062 ; http://n2t.net/addgene:35062 ; RRID:Addgene_35062)
