[The description below was written by a language model from this plasmid's Addgene catalogue record.]
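Description:
IFI16-(192-393)-HinA (pcDNA3-FLAG) is a mammalian expression plasmid built on pcDNA3-FLAG, a roughly 5.4 kb derivative of the Invitrogen pcDNA3 vector that supplies an N-terminal FLAG epitope. It is maintained in E. coli as a high-copy plasmid under ampicillin selection. No feature table accompanies the record, so other backbone elements, such as the origin of replication, the polyadenylation signal or any mammalian selection marker, are not documented here, although pcDNA3-type vectors usually carry them.

The payload is a 603 bp fragment of human IFI16 (interferon-inducible protein 16, also known as IFNGIP1 or PYHIN2) encoding residues 192 to 393, which the record identifies as the HinA domain. IFI16 is a PYHIN family member, and HinA is the first of its two HIN-200 domains. The fragment was inserted between BamHI and XbaI sites, both of which remain intact, placing it downstream of the vector-encoded FLAG tag. Transcription is driven by the CMV promoter, a strong constitutive promoter in most mammalian cell lines, so transfected cells produce the isolated HinA domain as an N-terminally FLAG-tagged protein that can be detected or immunoprecipitated with anti-FLAG antibodies.

The associated publication concerns the interaction between IFI16 and the tumour suppressor p53, which suggests the construct serves to test the HinA domain on its own in cell-based domain-mapping, binding or functional assays. The record does not state a specific application beyond mammalian expression.
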