>Addgene plasmid #35062 | IFI16-(192-393)-HinA (pcDNA3-FLAG) | addgene partial sequence | sequence record 45060 | CMV-F 5'-CGCAAATGGGCGGTAGGCGTG-3'
GGGAGACCCAAGCTTGGTACCATGGACTACAAAGACGATGACGATAAAGCCGCCAGTTTAAACGGCGCGC
CATTAATTAAGGATCCACAGGTAACTCCCAGAAGAAATGTTCTCCAAAAACGCCCAGTGATAGTGAAGGT
ACTGAGTACAACAAAGCCATTTGAATATGAGACCCCAGAAATGGAGAAAAAAATAATGTTTCATGCTACA
GTGGCTACACAGACACAGTTCTTCCATGTGAAGGTTTTAAACACCAGCTTGAAGGAGAAATTCAATGGAA
AGAAAATCATCATCATATCAGATTATTTGGAATATGATAGTCTCCTAGAGGTCAATGAAGAATCTACTGT
ATCTGAAGCTGGTCCTAACCAAACGTTTGAGGTTCCAAATAAAATCATCAACAGAGCAAAGGAAACTCTG
AAGATTGATATTCTTCACAAACAAGCTTCAGGAAATATTGTATATGGGGTATTTATGCTACATAAGAAAA
CAGTAAATCAGAAGACCACAATCTACGAAATTCAGGATGATAGAGGAAAAATGGATGTAGTGGGGACAGG
ACAATGTCACAATATCCCCTGTGAAGAAGGAGATAAGCTCCAACTTTTCTGCTTTCGACTTAGAAAAAAG
AACCAGATGTCAAAACTGA
